>Addgene plasmid #164903 | pCAGGS-RaichuEV-Rac1(Y40C) | addgene full sequence | sequence record 340567 | Addgene NGS Result
GTCGACATTGATTATTGACTAGTTATTAATAGTAATCAATTACGGGGTCATTAGTTCATAGCCCATATAT
GGAGTTCCGCGTTACATAACTTACGGTAAATGGCCCGCCTGGCTGACCGCCCAACGACCCCCGCCCATTG
ACGTCAATAATGACGTATGTTCCCATAGTAACGCCAATAGGGACTTTCCATTGACGTCAATGGGTGGAGT
ATTTACGGTAAACTGCCCACTTGGCAGTACATCAAGTGTATCATATGCCAAGTACGCCCCCTATTGACGT
CAATGACGGTAAATGGCCCGCCTGGCATTATGCCCAGTACATGACCTTATGGGACTTTCCTACTTGGCAG
TACATCTACGTATTAGTCATCGCTATTACCATGGTCGAGGTGAGCCCCACGTTCTGCTTCACTCTCCCCA
TCTCCCCCCCCTCCCCACCCCCAATTTTGTATTTATTTATTTTTTAATTATTTTGTGCAGCGATGGGGGC
GGGGGGGGGGGGGGSGCGCGCCRGGGGGGGCGGGGCGGGGCGAGGGGCGGGGCGGGGCGAGGCGGAGAGG
TGCGGCGGCAGCCAATCAGAGCGGCGCGCTCCGAAAGTTTCCTTTTATGGCGAGGCGGCGGCGGCGGCGG
CCCTATAAAAAGCGAAGCGCGCGGCGGGCGGGAGTCGCTGCGCGCTGCCTTCGCCCCGTGCCCCGCTCCG
CCGCCGCCTCGCGCCGCCCGCCCCGGCTCTGACTGACCGCGTTACTCCCACAGGTGAGCGGGCGGGACGG
CCCTTCTCCTCCGGGCTGTAATTAGCGCTTGGTTTAATGACGGCTTGTTTCTTTTCTGTGGCTGCGTGAA
AGCCTTGAGGGGCTCCGGGAGGGCCCTTTGTGCGGGGGGAGCGGCTCGGGGGGTGCGTGCGTGTGTGTGT
GCGTGGGGAGCGCCGCGTGCGGCTCCGCGCTGCCCGGCGGCTGTGAGCGCTGCGGGCGCGGCGCGGGGCT
TTGTGCGCTCCGCAGTGTGCGCGAGGGGAGCGCGGCCGGGGGCGGTGCCCCGCGGTGCGGGGGGGGCTGC
GAGGGGAACAAAGGCTGCGTGCGGGGTGTGTGCGTGGGGGGGTGAGCAGGGGGTGTGGGCGCGTCGGTCG
GGCTGCAACCCCCCCTGCACCCCCCTCCCCGAGTTGCTGAGCACGGCCCGGCTTCGGGTGCGGGGCTCCG
TACGGGGCGTGGCGCGGGGCTCGCCGTGCCGGGCGGGGGGTGGCGGCAGGTGGGGGTGCCGGGCGGGGCG
GGGCCGCCTCGGGCCGGGGAGGGCTCGGGGGAGGGGCGCGGCGGCCCCCGGAGCGCCGGCGGCTGTCGAG
GCGCGGCGAGCCGCAGCCATTGCCTTTTATGGTAATCGTGCGAGAGGGCGCAGGGACTTCCTTTGTCCCA
AATCTGTGCGGAGCCGAAATCTGGGAGGCGCCGCCGCACCCCCTCTAGCGGGCGCGGGGCGAAGCGGTGC
GGCGCCGGCAGGAAGGAAATGGGCGGGGAGGGCCTTCGTGCGTCGCCGCGCCGCCGTCCCCTTCTCCCTC
TCCAGCCTCGGGGCTGTCCGCGGGGGGACGGCTGCCTTCGGGGGGGACGGGGCAGGGCGGGGTTCGGCTT
CTGGCGTGTGACCGGCGGCTCTAGAGCCTCTGCTAACCATGTTCATGCCTTCTTCTTTTTCCTACAGCTC
CTGGGCAACGTGCTGGTTATTGTGCTGTCTCATCATTTTGGCAAAGAATTCGGCATGGTGAGCAAGGGCG
AGGAGCTGTTCACCGGGGTGGTGCCCATCCTGGTCGAGCTGGACGGCGACGTAAACGGCCACAAGTTCAG
CGTGTCCGGCGAGGGCGAGGGCGATGCCACCTACGGCAAGCTGACCCTGAAGCTTCTATGCACCACCGGC
AAGCTGCCCGTGCCCTGGCCCACCCTCGTGACCACCCTGGGCTACGGCCTGCAGTGCTTCGCCCGCTACC
CCGACCACATGAAGCAGCACGACTTCTTCAAGTCCGCCATGCCCGAAGGCTACGTCCAGGAGCGCACCAT
CTTCTTCAAGGACGACGGCAACTACAAGACCCGCGCCGAGGTGAAGTTCGAGGGCGACACCCTGGTGAAC
CGCATCGAGCTGAAGGGCATCGACTTCAAGGAGGACGGCAACATCCTGGGGCACAAGCTGGAGTACAACT
ACAACAGCCACAACGTCTATATCACCGCCGACAAGCAGAAGAACGGCATCAAGGCCAACTTCAAGATCCG
CCACAACATCGAGGACGGCGGCGTGCAGCTCGCCGACCACTACCAGCAGAACACCCCCATCGGCGACGGC
CCCGTGCTGCTGCCCGACAACCACTACCTGAGCTACCAGTCCGCCCTGTTCAAAGACCCCAACGAGAAGC
GCGATCACATGGTCCTGCTGGAGTTCCTGACCGCCGCCGGGATCACTGAGGGCATGAACGAGCTGTACCT
CGAGAAAGAGAAAGAGCGGCCAGAGATTTCTCTCCCTTCAGATTTTGAACACACAATTCATGTCGGTTTT
GATGCTGTCACAGGGGAGTTTACGGGAATGCCAGAGCAGTGGGCCCGCTTGCTTCAGACATCAAATATCA
CTAAGTCGGAGCAGAAGAAAAACCCGCAGGCTGTTCTGGATGTGTTGGAGTTTTACAACTCGAAGAAGAC
ATCCAACAGCCAGAAATACATGAGCTTTACAGATAAGTCAGCTTCCGGAGGAACCAGTGCTGGTGGTAGT
GCTGGTGGTAGTGCTGGTGGTAGTGCTGGTGGTAGTGCTGGTGGTTCCGGCAGTGCTGGTGGTAGTGCTG
GTGGTAGTACCAGTGCTGGTGGTAGTGCTGGTGGTAGTGCTGGTGGTAGTGCTGGTGGTAGTGCTGGTGG
TTCCGGCAGTGCTGGTGGTAGTGCTGGTGGTAGTACCAGTGCTGGTGGTAGTGCTGGTGGTAGTGCTGGT
GGTAGTGCTGGTGGTAGTGCTGGTGGTTCCGGCAGTGCTGGTGGTAGTGCTGGTGGTAGTACCAGTGCTG
GTGGTAGTGCTGGTGGTAGTGCTGGTGGTAGTGCTGGTGGTAGTGCTGGTGGTACCATGCAGGCCATCAA
GTGTGTGGTGGTGGGAGACGGAGCTGTAGGTAAAACTTGCCTACTGATCAGTTACACAACCAATGCATTT
CCTGGAGAATATATCCCTACTGTCTTTGACAATTGTTCTGCCAATGTTATGGTAGATGGAAAACCGGTGA
ATCTGGGCTTATGGGATACAGCTGGACAAGAAGATTATGACAGATTACGCCCCCTATCCTATCCGCAAAC
AGATGTGTTCTTAATTTGCTTTTCCCTTGTGAGTCCTGCATCATTTGAAAATGTCCGTGCAAAGTGGTAT
CCTGAGGTGCGGCACCACTGTCCCAACACTCCCATCATCCTAGTGGGAACTAAACTTGATCTTAGGGATG
ATAAAGACACGATCGAGAAACTGAAGGAGAAGAAGCTGACTCCCATCACCTATCCGCAGGGTCTAGCCAT
GGCTAAGGAGATTGGTGCTGTAAAATACCTGGAGTGCTCGGCGCTCACACAGCGAGGCCTCAAGACAGTG
TTTGACGAAGCGATCCGAGCAGTCCGCGGCCGCATGGTGAGCAAGGGCGAGGAGCTGTTCACCGGGGTGG
TGCCCATCCTGGTCGAGCTGGACGGCGACGTAAACGGCCACAAGTTCAGCGTGTCCGGCGAGGGCGAGGG
CGATGCCACCTACGGCAAGCTGACCCTGAAGTTCATCTGCACCACCGGCAAGCTGCCCGTGCCCTGGCCC
ACCCTCGTGACCACCCTGACCTGGGGCGTGCAGTGCTTCAGCCGCTACCCCGACCACATGAAGCAGCACG
ACTTCTTCAAGTCCGCCATGCCCGAAGGCTACGTCCAGGAGCGCACCATCTTCTTCAAGGACGACGGCAA
CTACAAGACCCGCGCCGAGGTGAAGTTCGAGGGCGACACCCTGGTGAACCGCATCGAGCTGAAGGGCATC
GACTTCAAGGAGGACGGCAACATCCTGGGGCACAAGCTGGAGTACAACTACATCAGCCACAACGTCTATA
TCACCGCCGACAAGCAGAAGAACGGCATCAAGGCCAACTTCAAGATCCGCCACAACATCGAGGACGGCAG
CGTGCAGCTCGCCGACCACTACCAGCAGAACACCCCCATCGGCGACGGCCCCGTGCTGCTGCCCGACAAC
CACTACTTGAGCACCCAGTCCGCCCTGAGCAAAGACCCCAACGAGAAGCGCGATCACATGGTCCTGCTGG
AGTTCGTGACCGCCGCCGGGATCACTCTCGGCATGGACGAGCTGGGCCGCTCTAGAAAGATGAGCAAAGA
TGGTAAAAAGAAGAAAAAGAAGTCAAAGACAAAGTGTGTAATTATGTAAGTCGACGGATCTTTTTCCCTC
TGCCAAAAATTATGGGGACATCATGAAGCCCCTTGAGCATCTGACTTCTGGCTAATAAAGGAAATTTATT
TTCATTGCAATAGTGTGTTGGAATTTTTTGTGTCTCTCACTCGGAAGGACATATGGGAGGGCAAATCATT
TAAAACATCAGAATGAGTATTTGGTTTAGAGTTTGGCAACATATGCCCATATGCTGGCTGCCATGAACAA
AGGTTGGCTATAAAGAGGTCATCAGTATATGAAACAGCCCCCTGCTGTCCATTCCTTATTCCATAGAAAA
GCCTTGACTTGAGGTTAGATTTTTTTTATATTTTGTTTTGTGTTATTTTTTTCTTTAACATCCCTAAAAT
TTTCCTTACATGTTTTACTAGCCAGATTTTTCCTCCTCTCCTGACTACTCCCAGTCATAGCTGTCCCTCT
TCTCTTATGGAGATCCCTCGACCTGCAGCCCAAGCTTGGCGTAATCATGGTCATAGCTGTTTCCTGTGTG
AAATTGTTATCCGCTCACAATTCCACACAACATACGAGCCGGAAGCATAAAGTGTAAAGCCTGGGGTGCC
TAATGAGTGAGCTAACTCACATTAATTGCGTTGCGCTCACTGCCCGCTTTCCAGTCGGGAAACCTGTCGT
GCCAGCGGATCCGCATCTCAATTAGTCAGCAACCATAGTCCCGCCCCTAACTCCGCCCATCCCGCCCCTA
ACTCCGCCCAGTTCCGCCCATTCTCCGCCCCATGGCTGACTAATTTTTTTTATTTATGCAGAGGCCGAGG
CCGCCTCGGCCTCTGAGCTATTCCAGAAGTAGTGAGGAGGCTTTTTTGGAGGCCTAGGCTTTTGCAAAAA
GCTAACTTGTTTATTGCAGCTTATAATGGTTACAAATAAAGCAATAGCATCACAAATTTCACAAATAAAG
CATTTTTTTCACTGCATTCTAGTTGTGGTTTGTCCAAACTCATCAATGTATCTTATCATGTCTGGATCCG
CTGCATTAATGAATCGGCCAACGCGCGGGGAGAGGCGGTTTGCGTATTGGGCGCTCTTCCGCTTCCTCGC
TCACTGACTCGCTGCGCTCGGTCGTTCGGCTGCGGCGAGCGGTATCAGCTCACTCAAAGGCGGTAATACG
GTTATCCACAGAATCAGGGGATAACGCAGGAAAGAACATGTGAGCAAAAGGCCAGCAAAAGGCCAGGAAC
CGTAAAAAGGCCGCGTTGCTGGCGTTTTTCCATAGGCTCCGCCCCCCTGACGAGCATCACAAAAATCGAC
GCTCAAGTCAGAGGTGGCGAAACCCGACAGGACTATAAAGATACCAGGCGTTTCCCCCTGGAAGCTCCCT
CGTGCGCTCTCCTGTTCCGACCCTGCCGCTTACCGGATACCTGTCCGCCTTTCTCCCTTCGGGAAGCGTG
GCGCTTTCTCATAGCTCACGCTGTAGGTATCTCAGTTCGGTGTAGGTCGTTCGCTCCAAGCTGGGCTGTG
TGCACGAACCCCCCGTTCAGCCCGACCGCTGCGCCTTATCCGGTAACTATCGTCTTGAGTCCAACCCGGT
AAGACACGACTTATCGCCACTGGCAGCAGCCACTGGTAACAGGATTAGCAGAGCGAGGTATGTAGGCGGT
GCTACAGAGTTCTTGAAGTGGTGGCCTAACTACGGCTACACTAGAAGAACAGTATTTGGTATCTGCGCTC
TGCTGAAGCCAGTTACCTTCGGAAAAAGAGTTGGTAGCTCTTGATCCGGCAAACAAACCACCGCTGGTAG
CGGTGGTTTTTTTGTTTGCAAGCAGCAGATTACGCGCAGAAAAAAAGGATCTCAAGAAGATCCTTTGATC
TTTTCTACGGGGTCTGACGCTCAGTGGAACGAAAACTCACGTTAAGGGATTTTGGTCATGAGATTATCAA
AAAGGATCTTCACCTAGATCCTTTTAAATTAAAAATGAAGTTTTAAATCAATCTAAAGTATATATGAGTA
AACTTGGTCTGACAGTTACCAATGCTTAATCAGTGAGGCACCTATCTCAGCGATCTGTCTATTTCGTTCA
TCCATAGTTGCCTGACTCCCCGTCGTGTAGATAACTACGATACGGGAGGGCTTACCATCTGGCCCCAGTG
CTGCAATGATACCGCGAGACCCACGCTCACCGGCTCCAGATTTATCAGCAATAAACCAGCCAGCCGGAAG
GGCCGAGCGCAGAAGTGGTCCTGCAACTTTATCCGCCTCCATCCAGTCTATTAATTGTTGCCGGGAAGCT
AGAGTAAGTAGTTCGCCAGTTAATAGTTTGCGCAACGTTGTTGCCATTGCTACAGGCATCGTGGTGTCAC
GCTCGTCGTTTGGTATGGCTTCATTCAGCTCCGGTTCCCAACGATCAAGGCGAGTTACATGATCCCCCAT
GTTGTGCAAAAAAGCGGTTAGCTCCTTCGGTCCTCCGATCGTTGTCAGAAGTAAGTTGGCCGCAGTGTTA
TCACTCATGGTTATGGCAGCACTGCATAATTCTCTTACTGTCATGCCATCCGTAAGATGCTTTTCTGTGA
CTGGTGAGTACTCAACCAAGTCATTCTGAGAATAGTGTATGCGGCGACCGAGTTGCTCTTGCCCGGCGTC
AATACGGGATAATACCGCGCCACATAGCAGAACTTTAAAAGTGCTCATCATTGGAAAACGTTCTTCGGGG
CGAAAACTCTCAAGGATCTTACCGCTGTTGAGATCCAGTTCGATGTAACCCACTCGTGCACCCAACTGAT
CTTCAGCATCTTTTACTTTCACCAGCGTTTCTGGGTGAGCAAAAACAGGAAGGCAAAATGCCGCAAAAAA
GGGAATAAGGGCGACACGGAAATGTTGAATACTCATACTCTTCCTTTTTCAATATTATTGAAGCATTTAT
CAGGGTTATTGTCTCATGAGCGGATACATATTTGAATGTATTTAGAAAAATAAACAAATAGGGGTTCCGC
GCACATTTCCCCGAAAAGTGCCACCTGG
Features (pLannotate 1.2.2; 21 found; start..end, strand, type, name):
      4..383     +  enhancer       CMV enhancer: human cytomegalovirus immediate early enhancer
    385..660     +  promoter       chicken β-actin promoter: No description available
    661..1677    +  intron         chimeric intron: chimera between introns from chicken β-actin and rabbit β-globin
   1675..1731    +  CDS            HBB (fragment): HBB_LEPEU - Experimental evidence at protein level: Swiss-Prot protein existence level 1. Involved in oxygen transport from the lung to the various peripheral tissues. From Lepus europaeus (European hare).
   1735..2448    +  CDS            YPet: YPet is a basic (constitutively fluorescent) yellow fluorescent protein published in 2005, derived from Aequorea victoria. It has moderate acid sensitivity.
   2455..2703    +  CDS            PAK1 (fragment): PAK1_BOVIN - Experimental evidence at protein level: Swiss-Prot protein existence level 1. Protein kinase involved in intracellular signaling pathways downstream of integrins and receptor-type kinases that plays an important role in cytoskeleton dynamics, in cell adhesion, migration, proliferation, apoptosis, mitosis, and in vesicle-mediated transport processes. Can directly phosphorylate BAD and protects cells against apoptosis. Activated by interaction with CDC42 and RAC1. Functions as GTPase effector that links the Rho-related GTPases CDC42 and RAC1 to the JNK MAP kinase pathway. Phosphoryl
   3067..3595    +  CDS            Rac1 (fragment): human Rac family small GTPase 1
   3604..4314    +  CDS            ECFP: ECFP is a basic (constitutively fluorescent) cyan fluorescent protein published in 1996, derived from Aequorea victoria. It has low acid sensitivity.
   4326..4389    +  CDS            K-Ras (fragment): human small GTPase proto-oncoprotein
   4464..4519    +  polyA_signal   β-globin poly(A) signal: rabbit β-globin polyadenylation signal (Gil and Proudfoot, 1987)
   4904..4920    -  protein_bind   lac operator: The lac repressor binds to the lac operator to inhibit transcription in E. coli. This inhibition can be relieved by adding lactose or isopropyl-β-D-thiogalactopyranoside (IPTG). lac repressor encoded by lacI
   4928..4958    -  promoter       lac promoter: promoter for the E. coli lac operon
   4973..4994    -  protein_bind   CAP binding site: CAP binding activates transcription in the presence of cAMP. E. coli catabolite activator protein
   5007..5046    -  CDS            lacI (fragment): lac repressor; lacI; The lac repressor binds to the lac operator to inhibit transcription in E. coli. This inhibition can be relieved by adding lactose or isopropyl-β-D-thiogalactopyranoside (IPTG).
   5053..5075    +  promoter       SV40 promoter (fragment): SV40 enhancer and early promoter
   5099..5234    +  rep_origin     SV40 ori: SV40 origin of replication
   5254..5388    +  polyA_signal   SV40 poly(A) signal: SV40 polyadenylation signal
   5390..5444    -  CDS            lacI (fragment): lac repressor; lacI; The lac repressor binds to the lac operator to inhibit transcription in E. coli. This inhibition can be relieved by adding lactose or isopropyl-β-D-thiogalactopyranoside (IPTG).
   5627..6215    -  rep_origin     ori: high-copy-number ColE1/pMB1/pBR322/pUC origin of replication
   6386..7246    -  CDS            AmpR: β-lactamase; bla; confers resistance to ampicillin, carbenicillin, and related antibiotics
   7247..7351    -  promoter       AmpR promoter: bla
