[The description below was written by a language model from this plasmid's Addgene catalogue record and pLannotate feature annotations shown in this document.]
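Description:
pCAGGS-RaichuEV-Rac1(Y40C) is a mammalian expression plasmid of about 7.4 kb, built on the pCAGGS backbone. It encodes a control version of the RaichuEV-Rac1 FRET biosensor for the human small GTPase Rac1. In E. coli it is maintained through a high-copy ColE1/pUC-type origin and selected with ampicillin via the AmpR (β-lactamase) cassette. The backbone also carries an SV40 origin with a partial SV40 promoter and an SV40 poly(A) signal, together with remnant lac promoter/operator and lacI fragments that have no evident role in sensor expression.

Expression is driven by the CAG arrangement: the CMV immediate-early enhancer, the chicken β-actin promoter and a chimeric chicken β-actin/rabbit β-globin intron, with a rabbit β-globin polyadenylation signal downstream. The roughly 2.7 kb insert is a single open reading frame whose annotated parts run in order as YPet (yellow acceptor), a PAK1 fragment, Rac1, ECFP (cyan donor) and a short K-Ras C-terminal fragment. PAK1 is a Rac1/Cdc42 effector, so this fragment presumably acts as the binding domain for active Rac1. K-Ras C-terminal tails are typically used for membrane targeting. An unannotated gap between the PAK1 and Rac1 segments is consistent with a long linker, though the record does not describe it.

In such unimolecular sensors, GTP-loaded Rac1 binds the effector fragment and changes FRET between the two fluorophores. Here the Y40C substitution in the Rac1 domain makes the sensor insensitive and weakly dominant negative. The depositor describes it as more useful than a T17N mutant because it is less harmful to endogenous signalling, which makes it suitable as a negative control in Rac1 FRET imaging.
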