Addgene plasmid #164903: pCAGGS-RaichuEV-Rac1(Y40C)
Purpose: Expresses a Rac1 FRET sensor RaichuEV-Rac1 which contains a dominant negative mutation Y40C in the Rac1 domain. More useful than T17N mutation due to less harmful to endogenous signaling.
Depositing lab: Takeshi Imai. Depositing organization: Kyushu University. Publication: BMPR-2 gates activity-dependent stabilization of primary dendrites during mitral cell remodeling. Aihara S, Fujimoto S, Sakaguchi R, Imai T. Cell Rep. 2021 Jun 22;35(12):109276. doi: 10.1016/j.celrep.2021.109276. PubMed 34161760.
Backbone
  Vector backbone: pCAGGS
  Backbone size w/o insert (bp): 4712
  Total vector size (bp): 7367
  Vector type: Mammalian Expression
Growth in bacteria
  Bacterial resistance: Ampicillin, 100 μg/mL
  Growth temperature: 37°C
  Growth strain: DH5alpha
  Copy number: High Copy
Gene/Insert
  Gene/Insert name: RaichuEV-Rac1
  Species: H. sapiens (human)
  Insert size (bp): 2655
  Mutation: Y40C mutation in the Rac1 domain whcih make the sensor insensitive (weak dominant negative mutant)
  Entrez Gene: RAC1 (a.k.a. MIG5, MRD48, Rac-1, TC-25, p21-Rac1)
Resource information
  A portion of this plasmid was derived from a plasmid made by: pCAG vector is derived from Addgene #14797.
Terms and licenses: Academic/Nonprofit Terms; Industry Terms: Not Available to Industry
How to cite: pCAGGS-RaichuEV-Rac1(Y40C) was a gift from Takeshi Imai (Addgene plasmid # 164903 ; http://n2t.net/addgene:164903 ; RRID:Addgene_164903)
